>Addgene plasmid #229559 | pMBD2-1-GFP pc2067 | addgene full sequence | sequence record 458266 | Addgene NGS Result
TTTCCATAGGCTCCGCCCCCCTGACGAGCATCACAAAAATCGACGCTCAAGTCAGAGGTGGCGAAACCCG
ACAGGACTATAAAGATACCAGGCGTTTCCCCCTGGAAGCTCCCTCGTGCGCTCTCCTGTTCCGACCCTGC
CGCTTACCGGATACCTGTCCGCCTTTCTCCCTTCGGGAAGCGTGGCGCTTTCTCATAGCTCACGCTGTAG
GTATCTCAGTTCGGTGTAGGTCGTTCGCTCCAAGCTGGGCTGTGTGCACGAACCCCCCGTTCAGCCCGAC
CGCTGCGCCTTATCCGGTAACTATCGTCTTGAGTCCAACCCGGTAAGACACGACTTATCGCCACTGGCAG
CAGCCACTGGTAACAGGATTAGCAGAGCGAGGTATGTAGGCGGTGCTACAGAGTTCTTGAAGTGGTGGCC
TAACTACGGCTACACTAGAAGAACAGTATTTGGTATCTGCGCTCTGCTGAAGCCAGTTACCTTCGGAAAA
AGAGTTGGTAGCTCTTGATCCGGCAAACAAACCACCGCTGGTAGCGGTGGTTTTTTTGTTTGCAAGCAGC
AGATTACGCGCAGAAAAAAAGGATCTCAAGAAGATCCTTTGATCTTTTCTACGGGGTCTGACGCTCAGTG
GAACGAAAACTCACGTTAAGGGATTTTGGTCATGAGATTATCAAAAAGGATCTTCACCTAGATCCTTTTA
AATTAAAAATGAAGTTTTAAATCAATCTAAAGTATATATGAGTAACCTGAGGCTATGGCAGGGCCTGCCG
CCCCGACGTTGGCTGCGAGCCCTGGGCCTTCACCCGAACTTGGGGGGTGGGGTGGGGAAAAGGAAGAAAC
GCGGGCGTATTGGCCCCAATGGGGTCTCGGTGGGGTATCGACAGAGTGCCAGCCCTGGGACCGAACCCCG
CGTTTATGAACAAACGACCCAACACCGTGCGTTTTATTCTGTCTTTTTATTGCCGTCATAGCGCGGGTTC
CTTCCGGTATTGTCTCCTTCCGTGTTTCAGTTAGCCTCCCCCTAGGGTGGGCGAAGAACTCCAGCATGAG
ATCCCCGCGCTGGAGGATCATCCAGCCGGCGTCCCGGAAAACGATTCCGAAGCCCAACCTTTCATAGAAG
GCGGCGGTGGAATCGAAATCTCGTGATGGCAGGTTGGGCGTCGCTTGGTCGGTCATTTCGAACCCCAGAG
TCCCGCTCAGAAGAACTCGTCAAGAAGGCGATAGAAGGCGATGCGCTGCGAATCGGGAGCGGCGATACCG
TAAAGCACGAGGAAGCGGTCAGCCCATTCGCCGCCAAGCTCTTCAGCAATATCACGGGTAGCCAACGCTA
TGTCCTGATAGCGGTCCGCCACACCCAGCCGGCCACAGTCGATGAATCCAGAAAAGCGGCCATTTTCCAC
CATGATATTCGGCAAGCAGGCATCGCCATGGGTCACGACGAGATCCTCGCCGTCGGGCATGCTCGCCTTG
AGCCTGGCGAACAGTTCGGCTGGCGCGAGCCCCTGATGCTCTTCGTCCAGATCATCCTGATCGACAAGAC
CGGCTTCCATCCGAGTACGTGCTCGCTCGATGCGATGTTTCGCTTGGTGGTCGAATGGGCAGGTAGCCGG
ATCAAGCGTATGCAGCCGCCGCATTGCATCAGCCATGATGGATACTTTCTCGGCAGGAGCAAGGTGAGAT
GACAGGAGATCCTGCCCCGGCACTTCGCCCAATAGCAGCCAGTCCCTTCCCGCTTCAGTGACAACGTCGA
GCACAGCTGCGCAAGGAACGCCCGTCGTGGCCAGCCACGATAGCCGCGCTGCCTCGTCTTGCAGTTCATT
CAGGGCACCGGACAGGTCGGTCTTGACAAAAAGAACCGGGCGCCCCTGCGCTGACAGCCGGAACACGGCG
GCATCAGAGCAGCCGATTGTCTGTTGTGCCCAGTCATAGCCGAATAGCCTCTCCACCCAAGCGGCCGGAG
AACCTGCGTGCAATCCATCTTGTTCAATCATGCGAAACGATCCTCATCCTGTCTCTTGATCGATCTTTGC
AAAAGCCTAGGCCTCCAAAAAAGCCTCCTCACTACTTCTGGAATAGCTCAGAGGCCGAGGCGGCCTCGGC
CTCTGCATAAATAAAAAAAATTAGTCAGCCATGGGGCGGAGAATGGGCGGAACTGGGCGGAGTTAGGGGC
GGGATGGGCGGAGTTAGGGGCGGGACTATGGTTGCTGACTAATTGAGATGCATGCTTTGCATACTTCTGC
CTGCTGGGGAGCCTGGGGACTTTCCACACCTGGTTGCTGACTAATTGAGATGCATGCTTTGCATACTTCT
GCCTGCTGGGGAGCCTGGGGACTTTCCACACCCTAACTGACACACATTCCACAGCTGGTTCTTTCCGCCT
CAGGACTCTTCCTTTTTCAATATTATTGAAGCATTTATCAGGGTTATTGTCTCATGAGCGGATACATATT
TGAATGTATTTAGAAAAATAAACAAATAGGGGTTCCGCGCACATTTCCCCGAAAAGTGCCACCTG
[124 nt withheld, positions 2516-2639]
C
[91 nt withheld, positions 2641-2731]
A
[49 nt withheld, positions 2733-2781]
CCTTTGACGTTGGAGTCCACGTTCTTT
[37 nt withheld, positions 2809-2845]
ACCCTATCTCGGTCTATTCTTTTGATTTATAAGGGATTTTGCCGATTTCGGCCTATTGGTTAAAAAATGA
GCTGATTTAACAAAAATTTAACGCGAATTTTAACAAAATATTAACGCTTACAATTTACGCCTTAAGATAC
ATTGATGAGTTTGGACAAACCACAACTAGAATGCAGTGAAAAAAATGCTTTATTTGTGAAATTTGTGATG
CTATTGCTTTATTTGTAACCATTATAAGCTGCAATAAACAAGTTAACAACAACAATTGCATTCATTTTAT
GTTTCAGGTTCAGGGGGAGGTGTGGGAGGTTTTTTAAAGCAAGTAAAACCTCTACAAATGTGGTATGGCT
GATTATGATCTAGAGTCGCGGCCGCTTTACTTGTACAGCTCGTCCATGCCGAGAGTGATCCCGGCGGCGG
TCACGAACTCCAGCAGGACCATGTGATCGCGCTTCTCGTTGGGGTCTTTGCTCAGGGCGGACTGGGTGCT
CAGGTAGTGGTTGTCGGGCAGCAGCACGGGGCCGTCGCCGATGGGGGTGTTCTGCTGGTAGTGGTCGGCG
AGCTGCACGCTGCCGTCCTCGATGTTGTGGCGGATCTTGAAGTTCACCTTGATGCCGTTCTTCTGCTTGT
CGGCCATGATATAGACGTTGTGGCTGTTGTAGTTGTACTCCAGCTTGTGCCCCAGGATGTTGCCGTCCTC
CTTGAAGTCGATGCCCTTCAGCTCGATGCGGTTCACCAGGGTGTCGCCCTCGAACTTCACCTCGGCGCGG
GTCTTGTAGTTGCCGTCGTCCTTGAAGAAGATGGTGCGCTCCTGGACGTAGCCTTCGGGCATGGCGGACT
TGAAGAAGTCGTGCTGCTTCATGTGGTCGGGGTAGCGGCTGAAGCACTGCACGCCGTAGGTCAGGGTGGT
CACGAGGGTGGGCCAGGGCACGGGCAGCTTGCCGGTGGTGCAGATGAACTTCAGGGTCAGCTTGCCGTAG
GTGGCATCGCCCTCGCCCTCGCCGGACACGCTGAACTTGTGGCCGTTTACGTCGCCGTCCAGCTCGACCA
GGATGGGCACCACCCCGGTGAACAGCTCCTCGCCCTTGCTCACCATGGCTGCGGCCGCCCTCTTCCCGCT
CTCCGTGGCCCGGGGTCCCCTGGGCCCCGGCCCCGAGCTCCCCGACGGGAAAGGGACAGGATCCCGCCGG
GGGGCGACGCCGCCACCGCTGCCGACGCCGCAGCCGCCCGCGCCGCCGCCGCCGTCGCCGCCAAGGCCGC
TGCCGCCACTCTGGGGACGGCCGCGGCCCCGGCCCCGGCCCCGGCCACGGCCCCGACCCCGGCCACGGCC
ACGGCCACGGCCACAGACGCCGCCGCCCCGGGCCGCCTGCTTCCACCGCCCCCGGCCACGGCCGCCGCCC
CGAGCGCCTTCCCTGCGCACGCCGCTCACCGGGGACGGAGCGAGCGCGCTGCCCTGGCCCCCCTGCTCTA
TGGCGGAGTCGCCGCCAGCGCCGCTGCCGCCCGCCGCGCTCTCCCCCTCCTCCTGCTCCGGGCAGCAGCG
GCCTCCCCCCGGGTGCGCGCGCATGCGATCGCTCATGGCGTCGACTGCAGAATTCGAAGCTTGAGCTCGA
GATCTGAGTCCGGTAGCGCTAGCGGATCTGACGGTTCACTAAACCAGCTCTGCTTATATAGACCTCCCAC
CGTACACGCCTACCGCCCATTTGCGTCAATGGGGCGGAGTTGTTACGACATTTTGGAAAGTCCCGTTGAT
TTTGGTGCCAAAACAAACTCCCATTGACGTCAATGGGGTGGAGACTTGGAAATCCCCGTGAGTCAAACCG
CTATCCACGCCCATTGATGTACTGCCAAAACCGCATCACCATGGTAATAGCGATGACTAATACGTAGATG
TACTGCCAAGTAGGAAAGTCCCATAAGGTCATGTACTGGGCATAATGCCAGGCGGGCCATTTACCGTCAT
TGACGTCAATAGGGGGCGTACTTGGCATATGATACACTTGATGTACTGCCAAGTGGGCAGTTTACCGTAA
ATACTCCACCCATTGACGTCAATGGAAAGTCCCTATTGGCGTTACTATGGGAACATACGTCATTATTGAC
GTCAATGGGCGGGGGTCGTTGGGCGGTCAGCCAGGCGGGCCATTTACCGTAAGTTATGTAACGCGGAACT
CCATATATGGGCTATGAACTAATGACCCCGTAATTGATTACTATTAATAACTAATGCATGGCGGTAATAC
GGTTATCCACAGAATCAGGGGATAACGCAGGAAAGAACATGTGAGCAAAAGGCCAGCAAAAGGCCAGGAA
CCGTAAAAAGGCCGCGTTGCTGGCGTT
Features (pLannotate 1.2.2; 16 found; start..end, strand, type, name):
      1..589     -  rep_origin     ori: high-copy-number ColE1/pMB1/pBR322/pUC origin of replication
    811..827     +  polyA_signal   bGH poly(A) signal (fragment): bovine growth hormone polyadenylation signal
    918..965     -  polyA_signal   HSV TK poly(A) signal: herpes simplex virus thymidine kinase polyadenylation signal (Cole and Stacy, 1985)
   1024..1176    -  CDS            ble (fragment): BLE_KLEPN - Experimental evidence at protein level: Swiss-Prot protein existence level 1. Binding protein with a strong affinity to the bleomycin family of antibiotics. Binds to CL990; an antimitotic-antibiotic compound. From Klebsiella pneumoniae.
   1197..1991    -  CDS            NeoR/KanR: aminoglycoside phosphotransferase from Tn5; aph(3')-II (or nptII); confers resistance to neomycin, kanamycin, and G418 (Geneticin®)
   2026..2383    -  promoter       SV40 promoter: SV40 enhancer and early promoter
   2385..2489    -  promoter       AmpR promoter: bla
   2516..2944    +  rep_origin     f1 ori (sequence partly withheld): f1 bacteriophage origin of replication; arrow indicates direction of (+) strand synthesis
   2978..3099    -  polyA_signal   SV40 poly(A) signal: SV40 polyadenylation signal
   3122..3205    -  CDS            large T antigen (fragment): large T antigen from SV40 (simian virus 40)
   3222..3941    -  CDS            EGFP: the original enhanced GFP (Yang et al., 1996) mammalian codon-optimized
   3954..4409    -  CDS            MBD2 (fragment): MBD2_HUMAN - Experimental evidence at protein level: Swiss-Prot protein existence level 1. Binds CpG islands in promoters where the DNA is methylated at position 5 of cytosine within CpG dinucleotides. Binds hemimethylated DNA as well. Recruits histone deacetylases and DNA methyltransferases. Acts as transcriptional repressor and plays a role in gene silencing. Functions as a scaffold protein, targeting GATAD2A and GATAD2B to chromatin to promote repression. May enhance the activation of some unmethylated cAMP-responsive promoters. From Homo sapiens (Human).
   4424..4478    -  misc_feature   MCS (fragment): multiple cloning site
   4501..4704    -  promoter       CMV promoter: human cytomegalovirus (CMV) immediate early promoter
   4705..5008    -  enhancer       CMV enhancer: human cytomegalovirus immediate early enhancer
   5076..5135    -  rep_origin     RSF ori (fragment): Plasmids containing the RSF 1030 origin of replication can be propagated in E. coli cells that contain additional plasmids with compatible origins.
