[The description below was written by a language model from this plasmid's Addgene catalogue record and pLannotate feature annotations shown in this document.]
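Description:
pMBD2-1-GFP pc2067 is a mammalian expression plasmid built on a pEGFP-type backbone that produces a truncated mouse MBD2 (methyl-CpG binding domain protein 2) fused to green fluorescent protein. The insert is a 456 bp fragment encoding amino acids 1–152 of MBD2, cloned between SalI and BsrGI sites. In the annotated sequence it lies directly upstream of, and on the same strand as, the EGFP coding sequence, so EGFP sits at the C-terminus of the MBD2 fragment. The annotation tool matched the insert to the human MBD2 protein entry, but the catalogue record gives the species as mouse. Transcription is driven by the human cytomegalovirus immediate early enhancer and promoter, and the fusion transcript is terminated by an SV40 polyadenylation signal.

The plasmid replicates in E. coli from a high-copy ColE1/pUC-type origin and also carries an f1 phage origin. A single Tn5 aminoglycoside phosphotransferase gene (NeoR/KanR) serves for both hosts. A bacterial bla-type promoter expresses it for kanamycin selection in bacteria, while the adjacent SV40 enhancer/early promoter and an HSV TK polyadenylation signal allow G418 selection of transfected mammalian cells. The catalogue lists a vector size of 4,733 bp, whereas the full sequence record is 5,182 nt, which is roughly the listed figure plus the insert.

The record states the purpose only as mammalian expression of this MBD2 truncation as a GFP fusion. The associated publication concerns MBD2 as a phase-separation scaffold for heterochromatin compartmentalization. This suggests use as a deletion construct for following the localization and behaviour of the N-terminal part of the protein in cells by fluorescence.
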