Addgene plasmid #229559: pMBD2-1-GFP pc2067
Purpose: Mammalian expression vector codes for MBD2(aa 1-152) fused c-terminal to GFP.
Depositing lab: Cristina Cardoso. Depositing organization: Technische Universitaet Darmstadt. Publication: Heterochromatome wide analyses reveal MBD2 as a phase separation scaffold for heterochromatin compartmentalization and composition. Zhang H, Ugur E, Hake C, Romero H, Arroyo M, Mahmoud M, Lermyte F, Leonhardt H, Cardoso MC. Nucleic Acids Res. 2025 Nov 26;53(22):gkaf1380. doi: 10.1093/nar/gkaf1380. PubMed 41416523.
Backbone
  Vector backbone: pEGFP
  Backbone manufacturer: Clonetech
  Total vector size (bp): 4733
  Vector type: Mammalian Expression
  Selectable markers: Neomycin (select with G418)
Growth in bacteria
  Bacterial resistance: Kanamycin, 50 μg/mL
  Growth temperature: 37°C
  Growth strain: DH5alpha
  Copy number: Unknown
Gene/Insert
  Gene/Insert name: MBD2
  Species: M. musculus (mouse)
  Insert size (bp): 456
  Mutation: MBD2(aa 1-152)
  Entrez Gene: Mbd2 (a.k.a. MBD2a)
  Promoter: CMV
  Tag / fusion protein: GFP (C terminal on insert)
  Cloning method: Restriction Enzyme; 5′ cloning site SalI (not destroyed); 3′ cloning site BsrGI (not destroyed)
  Sequencing primers: 5′ CGCAAATGGGCGGTAGGCGTG
Terms and licenses: Academic/Nonprofit Terms; Industry Terms: Not Available to Industry
How to cite: pMBD2-1-GFP pc2067 was a gift from Cristina Cardoso (Addgene plasmid # 229559 ; http://n2t.net/addgene:229559 ; RRID:Addgene_229559)
